Addgene plasmid #182493: pAAV TRE-Tight CheRiff-mKate2
Purpose: Expression of CheRiff channelrhodopsin linked to mKate2 from a Tet-inducible promoter
Depositing lab: Thomas Oertner. Depositing organization: Universitaetsklinikum Hamburg-Eppendorf. Publication: ΔFosB accumulation in hippocampal granule cells drives cFos pattern separation during spatial learning. Lamothe-Molina PJ, Franzelin A, Beck L, Li D, Auksutat L, Fieblinger T, Laprell L, Alhbeck J, Gee CE, Kneussel M, Engel AK, Hilgetag CC, Morellini F, Oertner TG. Nat Commun. 2022 Oct 26;13(1):6376. doi: 10.1038/s41467-022-33947-w. PubMed 36289226.
Backbone
  Vector backbone: pAAV
  Backbone manufacturer: Stratagene -Agilent
  Backbone size w/o insert (bp): 4423
  Total vector size (bp): 6178
  Vector type: Mammalian Expression, AAV
Growth in bacteria
  Bacterial resistance: Ampicillin, 100 μg/mL
  Growth temperature: 37°C
  Growth strain: NEB Stable
  Copy number: High Copy
Gene/Insert
  Gene/Insert name: CheRiff (#51697 Adam Cohen Lab) (alt name: ChR64)
  Species: Synthetic
  Insert size (bp): 1023
  Promoter: TRE-Tight (Clontech)
  Tag / fusion protein: mKate2 (Evrogen) (C terminal on insert)
  Cloning method: Restriction Enzyme; 5′ cloning site NheI (not destroyed); 3′ cloning site HindIII (not destroyed)
  Sequencing primers: 5′ atgtcgaggtaggcgtgta; 3′ GGCATTAAAGCAGCGTATCC
Resource information
  A portion of this plasmid was derived from a plasmid made by: CheRiff-eGFP was from Adam Cohen Lab Addgene # 51697. mKate2 from Evrogen
Terms and licenses: Academic/Nonprofit Terms; Industry Terms: Not Available to Industry
Depositor comments: Please visit https://doi.org/10.1101/2020.08.29.273391 for bioRxiv preprint.
How to cite: pAAV TRE-Tight CheRiff-mKate2 was a gift from Thomas Oertner (Addgene plasmid # 182493 ; http://n2t.net/addgene:182493 ; RRID:Addgene_182493)
