[The description below was written by a language model from this plasmid's Addgene catalogue record and pLannotate feature annotations shown in this document.]
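Description:
pAAV TRE-Tight CheRiff-mKate2 is an AAV transfer plasmid built on the Stratagene/Agilent pAAV backbone for tetracycline-regulated expression of a red-tagged channelrhodopsin in mammalian cells. It is propagated in bacteria through a high-copy ColE1/pUC-type origin with ampicillin selection (AmpR under its own bla promoter) and also carries an f1 phage origin. The recommended recombination-deficient growth strain is consistent with the need to keep the AAV2 inverted terminal repeats intact. In the sequenced record one ITR is annotated in full downstream of the cassette, while the upstream one is detected only as two short fragments, which may reflect how hard these hairpin regions are to sequence and annotate. The catalogue lists a total size of 6178 bp, slightly larger than the 6167 nt sequence record.

Between the ITRs, the TRE-Tight promoter (seven tet operators fused to a minimal CMV promoter) drives CheRiff, a blue-light-activated optogenetic actuator derived from Scherffelia dubia channelrhodopsin. A short fragment of the potassium channel KCNJ2 (Kir2.1) follows CheRiff; such fragments are commonly used as membrane trafficking signals in optogenetic tools, although the record does not state its role here. Next comes the monomeric red fluorescent protein mKate2 as a C-terminal fusion. A WPRE enhances transcript stability and expression, and the human growth hormone polyadenylation signal terminates the message.

Because TRE-Tight is essentially silent without a tetracycline-controlled transactivator, expression depends on tTA or rtTA supplied from a separate source, which this plasmid does not encode. The construct is therefore suited to packaging into recombinant AAV for conditional, doxycycline-controllable labelling and light-driven activation of neurons. The associated publication concerns cFos and ΔFosB in hippocampal granule cells during spatial learning.
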