Features (pLannotate 1.2.2; 17 found; start..end, strand, type, name):
      7..318     +  promoter       tight TRE promoter: Tet-responsive promoter PTight, consisting of seven tet operator sequences followed by the minimal CMV promoter
    340..1287    +  CDS            CheRiff: blue light-activated optogenetic actuator derived from Scherffelia dubia channelrhodopsin (Hochbaum et al., 2014)
   1297..1359    +  CDS            KCNJ2 (fragment): KCNJ2_HUMAN - Also known as IRK1. Experimental evidence at protein level: Swiss-Prot protein existence level 1. Probably participates in establishing action potential waveform and excitability of neuronal and muscle tissues. Inward rectifier potassium channels are characterized by a greater tendency to allow potassium to flow into the cell rather than out of it. Their voltage dependence is regulated by the concentration of extracellular potassium; as external potassium is raised, the voltage range of the channel opening shifts to more positive voltages. The inward rectification is mainly due t
   1387..2082    +  CDS            mKate2: mKate2 is a basic (constitutively fluorescent) red fluorescent protein published in 2009, derived from Entacmaea quadricolor. It is reported to be a rapidly-maturing monomer with moderate acid sensitivity.
   2101..2689    +  misc_feature   WPRE: woodchuck hepatitis virus posttranscriptional regulatory element
   2690..2710    +  misc_feature   MCS (fragment): pBluescript multiple cloning site
   2776..3252    +  polyA_signal   hGH poly(A) signal: human growth hormone polyadenylation signal
   3292..3432    +  repeat_region  AAV2 ITR: inverted terminal repeat of adeno-associated virus serotype 2 inverted
   3437..3488    -  misc_feature   bom (fragment): basis of mobility region from pBR322
   3507..3962    +  rep_origin     f1 ori (sequence partly withheld): f1 bacteriophage origin of replication; arrow indicates direction of (+) strand synthesis
   3963..4012    -  misc_feature   bom (fragment): basis of mobility region from pBR322
   4114..4149    -  CDS            rop (fragment): Rop protein, which maintains plasmids at low copy number; rop
   4244..4348    +  promoter       AmpR promoter: bla
   4349..5209    +  CDS            AmpR: β-lactamase; bla; confers resistance to ampicillin, carbenicillin, and related antibiotics
   5380..5968    +  rep_origin     ori: high-copy-number ColE1/pMB1/pBR322/pUC origin of replication
   6041..6068    +  repeat_region  AAV2 ITR (fragment): inverted terminal repeat of adeno-associated virus serotype 2 inverted
   6097..6124    +  repeat_region  AAV2 ITR (fragment): inverted terminal repeat of adeno-associated virus serotype 2 inverted
>Addgene plasmid #182493 | pAAV TRE-Tight CheRiff-mKate2 | addgene full sequence | sequence record 361777 | Addgene NGS Result
ACGCGTTTTACTCCCTATCAGTGATAGAGAACGTATGTCGAGTTTACTCCCTATCAGTGATAGAGAACGA
TGTCGAGTTTACTCCCTATCAGTGATAGAGAACGTATGTCGAGTTTACTCCCTATCAGTGATAGAGAACG
TATGTCGAGTTTACTCCCTATCAGTGATAGAGAACGTATGTCGAGTTTATCCCTATCAGTGATAGAGAAC
GTATGTCGAGTTTACTCCCTATCAGTGATAGAGAACGTATGTCGAGGTAGGCGTGTACGGTGGGAGGCCT
ATATAAGCAGAGCTCGTTTAGTGAACCGTCAGATCGCCTGGAGAATTCAAGCTGCTAGCATGGGCGGAGC
TCCTGCTCCAGACGCTCACAGCGCCCCACCTGGAAACGATTCTGCCGGAGGCAGTGAGTACCATGCCCCA
GCTGGATATCAAGTGAATCCACCCTACCACCCCGTGCATGGGTATGAGGAACAGTGCAGCTCCATCTACA
TCTACTATGGGGCCCTGTGGGAGCAGGAAACAGCTAGGGGCTTCCAGTGGTTTGCCGTGTTCCTGTCTGC
CCTGTTTCTGGCTTTCTACGGCTGGCACGCCTATAAGGCCAGCGTGGGATGGGAGGAAGTGTACGTGTGC
TCCGTGGAGCTGATCAAAGTGATTCTGGAGATCTATTTCGAGTTCACCAGTCCTGCTATGCTGTTCCTGT
ACGGAGGGAACATTACCCCATGGCTGAGATATGCCGAATGGCTGCTGACATGTCCCGTGATCCTGATTCA
TCTGTCTAACATCACCGGCCTGAGTGAGGCATACAATAAGCGGACAATGGCTCTGCTGGTGTCCGACCTG
GGAACTATTTGCATGGGAGTGACAGCCGCTCTGGCCACTGGGTGGGTGAAGTGGCTGTTTTACTGTATCG
GCCTGGTGTATGGAACCCAGACATTCTACAACGCTGGAATCATCTACGTGGAGTCTTACTATATCATGCC
TGCCGGCGGCTGTAAGAAACTGGTGCTGGCCATGACTGCCGTGTACTATTCTAGTTGGCTGATGTTTCCC
GGCCTGTTCATCTTTGGGCCTGAAGGCATGCACACCCTGAGCGTGGCTGGGTCCACTATTGGCCATACCA
TCGCCGACCTGCTGTCCAAGAATATTTGGGGACTGCTGGGGCACTTCCTGCGGATCAAAATTCACGAGCA
TATCATTATGTACGGCGATATCAGGAGACCAGTGAGCTCCCAGTTTCTGGGACGCAAGGTGGACGTGCTG
GCCTTCGTGACAGAGGAAGATAAAGTGGCGGCCGCCAAGAGCAGGATCACCAGCGAGGGCGAGTACATCC
CCCTGGACCAGATCGACATCAACGTGGGACCCGTGGCTGCTCCTGTGGTGGCTCATATGGTGTCCGAGCT
GATCAAAGAAAACATGCACATGAAGCTGTACATGGAAGGCACCGTGAACAACCACCACTTCAAGTGCACC
AGCGAGGGCGAGGGCAAGCCTTACGAGGGCACCCAGACCATGAGAATCAAGGCCGTGGAAGGCGGCCCTC
TGCCCTTCGCCTTTGACATCCTGGCCACCAGCTTTATGTACGGCAGCAAGACCTTCATCAACCACACCCA
GGGCATCCCCGATTTCTTCAAGCAGAGCTTCCCCGAGGGCTTCACCTGGGAGAGAGTGACCACATACGAG
GACGGCGGAGTGCTGACCGCCACCCAGGATACAAGCCTGCAGGACGGCTGCCTGATCTACAACGTGAAGA
TCAGAGGCGTGAACTTCCCCAGCAACGGCCCTGTGATGCAGAAGAAAACACTGGGCTGGGAGGCCAGCAC
CGAGACACTGTATCCTGCTGACGGCGGCCTGGAAGGCAGAGCCGATATGGCCCTGAAACTCGTGGGCGGA
GGCCACCTGATCTGTAACCTGAAAACCACCTACAGGTCCAAGAAGCCCGCCAAGAACCTGAAGATGCCCG
GCGTGTACTACGTGGACAGAAGGCTGGAAAGAATCAAAGAGGCCGACAAAGAAACCTACGTGGAACAGCA
CGAGGTGGCCGTGGCTAGATACTGCGACCTGCCTAGCAAGCTGGGACACAGATGACAAAAGCTTATCGAT
AATCAACCTCTGGATTACAAAATTTGTGAAAGATTGACTGGTATTCTTAACTATGTTGCTCCTTTTACGC
TATGTGGATACGCTGCTTTAATGCCTTTGTATCATGCTATTGCTTCCCGTATGGCTTTCATTTTCTCCTC
CTTGTATAAATCCTGGTTGCTGTCTCTTTATGAGGAGTTGTGGCCCGTTGTCAGGCAACGTGGCGTGGTG
TGCACTGTGTTTGCTGACGCAACCCCCACTGGTTGGGGCATTGCCACCACCTGTCAGCTCCTTTCCGGGA
CTTTCGCTTTCCCCCTCCCTATTGCCACGGCGGAACTCATCGCCGCCTGCCTTGCCCGCTGCTGGACAGG
GGCTCGGCTGTTGGGCACTGACAATTCCGTGGTGTTGTCGGGGAAATCATCGTCCTTTCCTTGGCTGCTC
GCCTGTGTTGCCACCTGGATTCTGCGCGGGACGTCCTTCTGCTACGTCCCTTCGGCCCTCAATCCAGCGG
ACCTTCCTTCCCGCGGCCTGCTGCCGGCTCTGCGGCCTCTTCCGCGTCTTCGCCTTCGCCCTCAGACGAG
TCGGATCTCCCTTTGGGCCGCCTCCCCGCATCGATACCGTCGACCTCGAGACGCGATCGCGGCGCGCCAT
TCGATGGCCTCTCTGGCCTCGACCTCGAGTCTAGAGATGATCTACGGGTGGCATCCCTGTGACCCCTCCC
CAGTGCCTCTCCTGGCCCTGGAAGTTGCCACTCCAGTGCCCACCAGCCTTGTCCTAATAAAATTAAGTTG
CATCATTTTGTCTGACTAGGTGTCCTTCTATAATATTATGGGGTGGAGGGGGGTGGTATGGAGCAAGGGG
CAAGTTGGGAAGACAACCTGTAGGGCCTGCGGGGTCTATTGGGAACCAAGCTGGAGTGCAGTGGCACAAT
CTTGGCTCACTGCAATCTCCGCCTCCTGGGTTCAAGCGATTCTCCTGCCTCAGCCTCCCGAGTTGTTGGG
ATTCCAGGCATGCATGACCAGGCTCAGCTAATTTTTGTTTTTTTGGTAGAGACGGGGTTTCACCATATTG
GCCAGGCTGGTCTCCAACTCCTAATCTCAGGTGATCTACCCACCTTGGCCTCCCAAATTGCTGGGATTAC
AGGCGTGAACCACTGCTCCCTTCCCTGTCCTTCTGATTTTGTAGGTAACCACGTGCGGACCGAGCGGCCG
CAGGAACCCCTAGTGATGGAGTTGGCCACTCCCTCTCTGCGCGCTCGCTCGCTCACTGAGGCCGGGCGAC
CAAAGGTCGCCCGACGCCCGGGCTTTGCCCGGGCGGCCTCAGTGAGCGAGCGAGCGCGCAGCTGCCTGCA
GGGGCGCCTGATGCGGTATTTTCTCCTTACGCATCTGTGCGGTATTTCACACCGCATA
[95 nt withheld, positions 3489-3583]
T
[46 nt withheld, positions 3585-3630]
C
[141 nt withheld, positions 3632-3772]
CCTTTGACGTTGGAGTCCACGTTCTTT
[37 nt withheld, positions 3800-3836]
ACTCTATCTCGGGCTATTCTTTTGATTTATAAGGGATTTTGCCGATTTCGGTCTATTGGTTAAAAAATGA
GCTGATTTAACAAAAATTTAACGCGAATTTTAACAAAATATTAACGTTTACAATTTTATGGTGCACTCTC
AGTACAATCTGCTCTGATGCCGCATAGTTAAGCCAGCCCCGACACCCGCCAACACCCGCTGACGCGCCCT
GACGGGCTTGTCTGCTCCCGGCATCCGCTTACAGACAAGCTGTGACCGTCTCCGGGAGCTGCATGTGTCA
GAGGTTTTCACCGTCATCACCGAAACGCGCGAGACGAAAGGGCCTCGTGATACGCCTATTTTTATAGGTT
AATGTCATGATAATAATGGTTTCTTAGACGTCAGGTGGCACTTTTCGGGGAAATGTGCGCGGAACCCCTA
TTTGTTTATTTTTCTAAATACATTCAAATATGTATCCGCTCATGAGACAATAACCCTGATAAATGCTTCA
ATAATATTGAAAAAGGAAGAGTATGAGTATTCAACATTTCCGTGTCGCCCTTATTCCCTTTTTTGCGGCA
TTTTGCCTTCCTGTTTTTGCTCACCCAGAAACGCTGGTGAAAGTAAAAGATGCTGAAGATCAGTTGGGTG
CACGAGTGGGTTACATCGAACTGGATCTCAACAGCGGTAAGATCCTTGAGAGTTTTCGCCCCGAAGAACG
TTTTCCAATGATGAGCACTTTTAAAGTTCTGCTATGTGGCGCGGTATTATCCCGTATTGACGCCGGGCAA
GAGCAACTCGGTCGCCGCATACACTATTCTCAGAATGACTTGGTTGAGTACTCACCAGTCACAGAAAAGC
ATCTTACGGATGGCATGACAGTAAGAGAATTATGCAGTGCTGCCATAACCATGAGTGATAACACTGCGGC
CAACTTACTTCTGACAACGATCGGAGGACCGAAGGAGCTAACCGCTTTTTTGCACAACATGGGGGATCAT
GTAACTCGCCTTGATCGTTGGGAACCGGAGCTGAATGAAGCCATACCAAACGACGAGCGTGACACCACGA
TGCCTGTAGCAATGGCAACAACGTTGCGCAAACTATTAACTGGCGAACTACTTACTCTAGCTTCCCGGCA
ACAATTAATAGACTGGATGGAGGCGGATAAAGTTGCAGGACCACTTCTGCGCTCGGCCCTTCCGGCTGGC
TGGTTTATTGCTGATAAATCTGGAGCCGGTGAGCGTGGGTCTCGCGGTATCATTGCAGCACTGGGGCCAG
ATGGTAAGCCCTCCCGTATCGTAGTTATCTACACGACGGGGAGTCAGGCAACTATGGATGAACGAAATAG
ACAGATCGCTGAGATAGGTGCCTCACTGATTAAGCATTGGTAACTGTCAGACCAAGTTTACTCATATATA
CTTTAGATTGATTTAAAACTTCATTTTTAATTTAAAAGGATCTAGGTGAAGATCCTTTTTGATAATCTCA
TGACCAAAATCCCTTAACGTGAGTTTTCGTTCCACTGAGCGTCAGACCCCGTAGAAAAGATCAAAGGATC
TTCTTGAGATCCTTTTTTTCTGCGCGTAATCTGCTGCTTGCAAACAAAAAAACCACCGCTACCAGCGGTG
GTTTGTTTGCCGGATCAAGAGCTACCAACTCTTTTTCCGAAGGTAACTGGCTTCAGCAGAGCGCAGATAC
CAAATACTGTTCTTCTAGTGTAGCCGTAGTTAGGCCACCACTTCAAGAACTCTGTAGCACCGCCTACATA
CCTCGCTCTGCTAATCCTGTTACCAGTGGCTGCTGCCAGTGGCGATAAGTCGTGTCTTACCGGGTTGGAC
TCAAGACGATAGTTACCGGATAAGGCGCAGCGGTCGGGCTGAACGGGGGGTTCGTGCACACAGCCCAGCT
TGGAGCGAACGACCTACACCGAACTGAGATACCTACAGCGTGAGCTATGAGAAAGCGCCACGCTTCCCGA
AGGGAGAAAGGCGGACAGGTATCCGGTAAGCGGCAGGGTCGGAACAGGAGAGCGCACGAGGGAGCTTCCA
GGGGGAAACGCCTGGTATCTTTATAGTCCTGTCGGGTTTCGCCACCTCTGACTTGAGCGTCGATTTTTGT
GATGCTCGTCAGGGGGGCGGAGCCTATGGAAAAACGCCAGCAACGCGGCCTTTTTACGGTTCCTGGCCTT
TTGCTGGCCTTTTGCTCACATGTCCTGCAGGCAGCTGCGCGCTCGCTCGCTCACTGAGGCCGCCCGGGCG
TCGGGCGACCTTTGGTCGCCCGGCCTCAGTGAGCGAGCGAGCGCGCAGAGAGGGAGTGGCCAACTCCATC
ACTAGGGGTTCCTGCGGCCGC
